Addgene plasmid #118346: pSUPER-hHSF2 shRNA
Purpose: This plasmid expresses shRNA against hHSF2.
Depositing lab: Lea Sistonen. Depositing organization: Abo Akademi University. Publication: Heat shock factor 2 (HSF2) contributes to inducible expression of hsp genes through interplay with HSF1. Ostling P, Bjork JK, Roos-Mattjus P, Mezger V, Sistonen L. J Biol Chem. 2007 Mar 9;282(10):7077-86. doi: 10.1074/jbc.M607556200. Epub 2007 Jan 9. PubMed 17213196.
Backbone
  Vector backbone: pSUPER
  Backbone manufacturer: Oligoengine
  Backbone size w/o insert (bp): 3176
  Vector type: Mammalian Expression
Growth in bacteria
  Bacterial resistance: Ampicillin, 100 μg/mL
  Growth temperature: 37°C
  Growth strain: DH5alpha
  Copy number: High Copy
Gene/Insert
  Gene/Insert name: hHSF2 shRNA
  gRNA/shRNA sequence: CAG GCG AGT ACA ACA GCA T
  Species: H. sapiens (human)
  Mutation: WT
  Entrez Gene: HSF2 (a.k.a. HSF 2, HSTF 2)
  Cloning method: Restriction Enzyme; 5′ cloning site Unknown (unknown if destroyed)
Terms and licenses: Academic/Nonprofit Terms; Industry Terms: Not Available to Industry
How to cite: pSUPER-hHSF2 shRNA was a gift from Lea Sistonen (Addgene plasmid # 118346 ; http://n2t.net/addgene:118346 ; RRID:Addgene_118346)
