[The description below was written by a language model from this plasmid's Addgene catalogue record and pLannotate feature annotations shown in this document.]
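Description:
pSUPER-hHSF2 shRNA is a small mammalian RNA-interference plasmid built on the commercial pSUPER backbone, which is itself derived from a pBluescript-type cloning vector. It is about 3.2 kb in total and is propagated in E. coli from a high-copy ColE1/pUC origin under ampicillin selection (β-lactamase driven by its own bla promoter). An f1 phage origin, flanking T7 and T3 promoters, lac promoter/operator elements, and fragments of lacZα, lacI and the pBluescript multiple cloning site remain as backbone remnants and play no part in knockdown. No mammalian selection marker or reporter is annotated, so the plasmid is suited to transient transfection rather than drug-selected stable lines.

The functional cassette is the human H1 RNA promoter, an RNA polymerase III promoter that produces short, defined transcripts lacking a poly(A) tail. The hairpin insert is not annotated as a feature in its own right. It presumably lies in the short unannotated gap of roughly 60 bp between the H1 promoter and the downstream MCS fragment, which fits a hairpin built around the 19-nucleotide target sequence recorded for human HSF2 (heat shock factor 2). In the pSUPER design the transcript folds into a stem-loop that cellular machinery processes into an siRNA directed against the target mRNA. The exact cloning sites are not recorded. The two feature tables, one from the depositor's sequence and one from repository sequencing, have the same length and the same features in the same order, and differ only in their start coordinate. The plasmid is used to deplete HSF2 in human cells, and the associated work examined how HSF2 contributes with HSF1 to inducible hsp gene expression.
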