Features (pLannotate 1.2.2; 14 found; start..end, strand, type, name):
     30..458     -  rep_origin     f1 ori (sequence partly withheld): f1 bacteriophage origin of replication; arrow indicates direction of (+) strand synthesis
    463..620     -  CDS            lacZα (fragment): LacZα fragment of β-galactosidase; lacZ fragment
    623..641     +  promoter       T7 promoter: promoter for bacteriophage T7 RNA polymerase
    650..711     +  misc_feature   MCS (fragment): pBluescript multiple cloning site
    710..924     +  promoter       H1 promoter: human H1 RNA promoter
    989..1030    +  misc_feature   MCS (fragment): pBluescript multiple cloning site
   1042..1060    -  promoter       T3 promoter: promoter for bacteriophage T3 RNA polymerase
   1105..1121    -  protein_bind   lac operator: The lac repressor binds to the lac operator to inhibit transcription in E. coli. This inhibition can be relieved by adding lactose or isopropyl-β-D-thiogalactopyranoside (IPTG). lac repressor encoded by lacI
   1129..1159    -  promoter       lac promoter: promoter for the E. coli lac operon
   1174..1195    -  protein_bind   CAP binding site: CAP binding activates transcription in the presence of cAMP. E. coli catabolite activator protein
   1208..1300    -  CDS            lacI (fragment): lac repressor; lacI; The lac repressor binds to the lac operator to inhibit transcription in E. coli. This inhibition can be relieved by adding lactose or isopropyl-β-D-thiogalactopyranoside (IPTG).
   1483..2071    -  rep_origin     ori: high-copy-number ColE1/pMB1/pBR322/pUC origin of replication
   2242..3102    -  CDS            AmpR: β-lactamase; bla; confers resistance to ampicillin, carbenicillin, and related antibiotics
   3103..3207    -  promoter       AmpR promoter: bla
>Addgene plasmid #118346 | pSUPER-hHSF2 shRNA | depositor full sequence | sequence record 223518 | Full Sequence
CTAAATTGTAAGCGTTAATATTTTGTTAAAATTCGCGTTAAATTTTTGTTAAATCAGCTCATTTTTTAAC
CAATAGGCCGAAATCGGCAAAATCCCTTATAAATCAAAAGAATAGACCGAGATAGGGT
[37 nt withheld, positions 129-165]
AAAGAACGTGGACTCCAACGTCAAAGG
[49 nt withheld, positions 193-241]
T
[91 nt withheld, positions 243-333]
G
[124 nt withheld, positions 335-458]
CCCATTCGCCATTCAGGCTGCGCAACTGTTGGGAAGGGCGATCGGTGCGGGCCTCTTCGCTATTACGCCA
GCTGGCGAAAGGGGGATGTGCTGCAAGGCGATTAAGTTGGGTAACGCCAGGGTTTTCCCAGTCACGACGT
TGTAAAACGACGGCCAGTGAATTGTAATACGACTCACTATAGGGCGAATTGGAGCTCCACCGCGGTGGCG
GCCGCTCTAGAACTAGTGGATCCCCCGGGCTGCAGGAATTCGAACGCTGACGTCATCAACCCGCTCCAAG
GAATCGCGGGCCCAGTGTCACTAGGCGGGAACACCCAGCGCGCGTGCGCCCTGGCAGGAAGATGGCTGTG
AGGGACAGGGGAGTGGCGCCCTGCAATATTTGCATGTCGCTATGTGTTCTGGGAAATCACCATAAACGTG
AAATGTCTTTGGATTTGGGAATCTTATAAGTTCTGTATGAGACCACAGATCCCCCAGGCGAGTACAACAG
CATTTCAAGAGAATGCTGTTGTACTCGCCTGTTTTTGGAAAAGCTTATCGATACCGTCGACCTCGAGGGG
GGGCCCGGTACCAGCTTTTGTTCCCTTTAGTGAGGGTTAATTGCGCGCTTGGCGTAATCATGGTCATAGC
TGTTTCCTGTGTGAAATTGTTATCCGCTCACAATTCCACACAACATACGAGCCGGAAGCATAAAGTGTAA
AGCCTGGGGTGCCTAATGAGTGAGCTAACTCACATTAATTGCGTTGCGCTCACTGCCCGCTTTCCAGTCG
GGAAACCTGTCGTGCCAGCTGCATTAATGAATCGGCCAACGCGCGGGGAGAGGCGGTTTGCGTATTGGGC
GCTCTTCCGCTTCCTCGCTCACTGACTCGCTGCGCTCGGTCGTTCGGCTGCGGCGAGCGGTATCAGCTCA
CTCAAAGGCGGTAATACGGTTATCCACAGAATCAGGGGATAACGCAGGAAAGAACATGTGAGCAAAAGGC
CAGCAAAAGGCCAGGAACCGTAAAAAGGCCGCGTTGCTGGCGTTTTTCCATAGGCTCCGCCCCCCTGACG
AGCATCACAAAAATCGACGCTCAAGTCAGAGGTGGCGAAACCCGACAGGACTATAAAGATACCAGGCGTT
TCCCCCTGGAAGCTCCCTCGTGCGCTCTCCTGTTCCGACCCTGCCGCTTACCGGATACCTGTCCGCCTTT
CTCCCTTCGGGAAGCGTGGCGCTTTCTCATAGCTCACGCTGTAGGTATCTCAGTTCGGTGTAGGTCGTTC
GCTCCAAGCTGGGCTGTGTGCACGAACCCCCCGTTCAGCCCGACCGCTGCGCCTTATCCGGTAACTATCG
TCTTGAGTCCAACCCGGTAAGACACGACTTATCGCCACTGGCAGCAGCCACTGGTAACAGGATTAGCAGA
GCGAGGTATGTAGGCGGTGCTACAGAGTTCTTGAAGTGGTGGCCTAACTACGGCTACACTAGAAGGACAG
TATTTGGTATCTGCGCTCTGCTGAAGCCAGTTACCTTCGGAAAAAGAGTTGGTAGCTCTTGATCCGGCAA
ACAAACCACCGCTGGTAGCGGTGGTTTTTTTGTTTGCAAGCAGCAGATTACGCGCAGAAAAAAAGGATCT
CAAGAAGATCCTTTGATCTTTTCTACGGGGTCTGACGCTCAGTGGAACGAAAACTCACGTTAAGGGATTT
TGGTCATGAGATTATCAAAAAGGATCTTCACCTAGATCCTTTTAAATTAAAAATGAAGTTTTAAATCAAT
CTAAAGTATATATGAGTAAACTTGGTCTGACAGTTACCAATGCTTAATCAGTGAGGCACCTATCTCAGCG
ATCTGTCTATTTCGTTCATCCATAGTTGCCTGACTCCCCGTCGTGTAGATAACTACGATACGGGAGGGCT
TACCATCTGGCCCCAGTGCTGCAATGATACCGCGAGACCCACGCTCACCGGCTCCAGATTTATCAGCAAT
AAACCAGCCAGCCGGAAGGGCCGAGCGCAGAAGTGGTCCTGCAACTTTATCCGCCTCCATCCAGTCTATT
AATTGTTGCCGGGAAGCTAGAGTAAGTAGTTCGCCAGTTAATAGTTTGCGCAACGTTGTTGCCATTGCTA
CAGGCATCGTGGTGTCACGCTCGTCGTTTGGTATGGCTTCATTCAGCTCCGGTTCCCAACGATCAAGGCG
AGTTACATGATCCCCCATGTTGTGCAAAAAAGCGGTTAGCTCCTTCGGTCCTCCGATCGTTGTCAGAAGT
AAGTTGGCCGCAGTGTTATCACTCATGGTTATGGCAGCACTGCATAATTCTCTTACTGTCATGCCATCCG
TAAGATGCTTTTCTGTGACTGGTGAGTACTCAACCAAGTCATTCTGAGAATAGTGTATGCGGCGACCGAG
TTGCTCTTGCCCGGCGTCAATACGGGATAATACCGCGCCACATAGCAGAACTTTAAAAGTGCTCATCATT
GGAAAACGTTCTTCGGGGCGAAAACTCTCAAGGATCTTACCGCTGTTGAGATCCAGTTCGATGTAACCCA
CTCGTGCACCCAACTGATCTTCAGCATCTTTTACTTTCACCAGCGTTTCTGGGTGAGCAAAAACAGGAAG
GCAAAATGCCGCAAAAAAGGGAATAAGGGCGACACGGAAATGTTGAATACTCATACTCTTCCTTTTTCAA
TATTATTGAAGCATTTATCAGGGTTATTGTCTCATGAGCGGATACATATTTGAATGTATTTAGAAAAATA
AACAAATAGGGGTTCCGCGCACATTTCCCCGAAAAGTGCCAC
