Features (pLannotate 1.2.2; 14 found; start..end, strand, type, name):
      1..215     +  promoter       H1 promoter: human H1 RNA promoter
    280..321     +  misc_feature   MCS (fragment): pBluescript multiple cloning site
    333..351     -  promoter       T3 promoter: promoter for bacteriophage T3 RNA polymerase
    396..412     -  protein_bind   lac operator: The lac repressor binds to the lac operator to inhibit transcription in E. coli. This inhibition can be relieved by adding lactose or isopropyl-β-D-thiogalactopyranoside (IPTG). lac repressor encoded by lacI
    420..450     -  promoter       lac promoter: promoter for the E. coli lac operon
    465..486     -  protein_bind   CAP binding site: CAP binding activates transcription in the presence of cAMP. E. coli catabolite activator protein
    499..591     -  CDS            lacI (fragment): lac repressor; lacI; The lac repressor binds to the lac operator to inhibit transcription in E. coli. This inhibition can be relieved by adding lactose or isopropyl-β-D-thiogalactopyranoside (IPTG).
    774..1362    -  rep_origin     ori: high-copy-number ColE1/pMB1/pBR322/pUC origin of replication
   1533..2393    -  CDS            AmpR: β-lactamase; bla; confers resistance to ampicillin, carbenicillin, and related antibiotics
   2394..2498    -  promoter       AmpR promoter: bla
   2551..2979    -  rep_origin     f1 ori (sequence partly withheld): f1 bacteriophage origin of replication; arrow indicates direction of (+) strand synthesis
   2984..3141    -  CDS            lacZα (fragment): LacZα fragment of β-galactosidase; lacZ fragment
   3144..3162    +  promoter       T7 promoter: promoter for bacteriophage T7 RNA polymerase
   3171..2       +  misc_feature   MCS (fragment) (across the origin): pBluescript multiple cloning site
>Addgene plasmid #118346 | pSUPER-hHSF2 shRNA | addgene full sequence | sequence record 228241 | Addgene NGS Result
GAACGCTGACGTCATCAACCCGCTCCAAGGAATCGCGGGCCCAGTGTCACTAGGCGGGAACACCCAGCGC
GCGTGCGCCCTGGCAGGAAGATGGCTGTGAGGGACAGGGGAGTGGCGCCCTGCAATATTTGCATGTCGCT
ATGTGTTCTGGGAAATCACCATAAACGTGAAATGTCTTTGGATTTGGGAATCTTATAAGTTCTGTATGAG
ACCACAGATCCCCCAGGCGAGTACAACAGCATTTCAAGAGAATGCTGTTGTACTCGCCTGTTTTTGGAAA
AGCTTATCGATACCGTCGACCTCGAGGGGGGGCCCGGTACCAGCTTTTGTTCCCTTTAGTGAGGGTTAAT
TTCGAGCTTGGCGTAATCATGGTCATAGCTGTTTCCTGTGTGAAATTGTTATCCGCTCACAATTCCACAC
AACATACGAGCCGGAAGCATAAAGTGTAAAGCCTGGGGTGCCTAATGAGTGAGCTAACTCACATTAATTG
CGTTGCGCTCACTGCCCGCTTTCCAGTCGGGAAACCTGTCGTGCCAGCTGCATTAATGAATCGGCCAACG
CGCGGGGAGAGGCGGTTTGCGTATTGGGCGCTCTTCCGCTTCCTCGCTCACTGACTCGCTGCGCTCGGTC
GTTCGGCTGCGGCGAGCGGTATCAGCTCACTCAAAGGCGGTAATACGGTTATCCACAGAATCAGGGGATA
ACGCAGGAAAGAACATGTGAGCAAAAGGCCAGCAAAAGGCCAGGAACCGTAAAAAGGCCGCGTTGCTGGC
GTTTTTCCATAGGCTCCGCCCCCCTGACGAGCATCACAAAAATCGACGCTCAAGTCAGAGGTGGCGAAAC
CCGACAGGACTATAAAGATACCAGGCGTTTCCCCCTGGAAGCTCCCTCGTGCGCTCTCCTGTTCCGACCC
TGCCGCTTACCGGATACCTGTCCGCCTTTCTCCCTTCGGGAAGCGTGGCGCTTTCTCATAGCTCACGCTG
TAGGTATCTCAGTTCGGTGTAGGTCGTTCGCTCCAAGCTGGGCTGTGTGCACGAACCCCCCGTTCAGCCC
GACCGCTGCGCCTTATCCGGTAACTATCGTCTTGAGTCCAACCCGGTAAGACACGACTTATCGCCACTGG
CAGCAGCCACTGGTAACAGGATTAGCAGAGCGAGGTATGTAGGCGGTGCTACAGAGTTCTTGAAGTGGTG
GCCTAACTACGGCTACACTAGAAGAACAGTATTTGGTATCTGCGCTCTGCTGAAGCCAGTTACCTTCGGA
AAAAGAGTTGGTAGCTCTTGATCCGGCAAACAAACCACCGCTGGTAGCGGTGGTTTTTTTGTTTGCAAGC
AGCAGATTACGCGCAGAAAAAAAGGATCTCAAGAAGATCCTTTGATCTTTTCTACGGGGTCTGACGCTCA
GTGGAACGAAAACTCACGTTAAGGGATTTTGGTCATGAGATTATCAAAAAGGATCTTCACCTAGATCCTT
TTAAATTAAAAATGAAGTTTTAAATCAATCTAAAGTATATATGAGTAAACTTGGTCTGACAGTTACCAAT
GCTTAATCAGTGAGGCACCTATCTCAGCGATCTGTCTATTTCGTTCATCCATAGTTGCCTGACTCCCCGT
CGTGTAGATAACTACGATACGGGAGGGCTTACCATCTGGCCCCAGTGCTGCAATGATACCGCGAGACCCA
CGCTCACCGGCTCCAGATTTATCAGCAATAAACCAGCCAGCCGGAAGGGCCGAGCGCAGAAGTGGTCCTG
CAACTTTATCCGCCTCCATCCAGTCTATTAATTGTTGCCGGGAAGCTAGAGTAAGTAGTTCGCCAGTTAA
TAGTTTGCGCAACGTTGTTGCCATTGCTACAGGCATCGTGGTGTCACGCTCGTCGTTTGGTATGGCTTCA
TTCAGCTCCGGTTCCCAACGATCAAGGCGAGTTACATGATCCCCCATGTTGTGCAAAAAAGCGGTTAGCT
CCTTCGGTCCTCCGATCGTTGTCAGAAGTAAGTTGGCCGCAGTGTTATCACTCATGGTTATGGCAGCACT
GCATAATTCTCTTACTGTCATGCCATCCGTAAGATGCTTTTCTGTGACTGGTGAGTACTCAACCAAGTCA
TTCTGAGAATAGTGTATGCGGCGACCGAGTTGCTCTTGCCCGGCGTCAATACGGGATAATACCGCGCCAC
ATAGCAGAACTTTAAAAGTGCTCATCATTGGAAAACGTTCTTCGGGGCGAAAACTCTCAAGGATCTTACC
GCTGTTGAGATCCAGTTCGATGTAACCCACTCGTGCACCCAACTGATCTTCAGCATCTTTTACTTTCACC
AGCGTTTCTGGGTGAGCAAAAACAGGAAGGCAAAATGCCGCAAAAAAGGGAATAAGGGCGACACGGAAAT
GTTGAATACTCATACTCTTCCTTTTTCAATATTATTGAAGCATTTATCAGGGTTATTGTCTCATGAGCGG
ATACATATTTGAATGTATTTAGAAAAATAAACAAATAGGGGTTCCGCGCACATTTCCCCGAAAAGTGCCA
CCTAAATTGTAAGCGTTAATATTTTGTTAAAATTCGCGTTAAATTTTTGTTAAATCAGCTCATTTTTTAA
CCAATAGGCCGAAATCGGCAAAATCCCTTATAAATCAAAAGAATAGACCGAGATAGGGT
[37 nt withheld, positions 2650-2686]
AAAGAACGTGGACTCCAACGTCAAAGG
[49 nt withheld, positions 2714-2762]
T
[91 nt withheld, positions 2764-2854]
G
[124 nt withheld, positions 2856-2979]
CCCATTCGCCATTCAGGCTGCGCAACTGTTGGGAAGGGCGATCGGTGCGGGCCTCTTCGCTATTACGCCA
GCTGGCGAAAGGGGGATGTGCTGCAAGGCGATTAAGTTGGGTAACGCCAGGGTTTTCCCAGTCACGACGT
TGTAAAACGACGGCCAGTGAATTGTAATACGACTCACTATAGGGCGAATTGGAGCTCCACCGCGGTGGCG
GCCGCTCTAGAACTAGTGGATCCCCCGGGCTGCAGGAATTC
